>Addgene plasmid #65169 | pYTK062 | depositor full sequence | sequence record 110222 | Full Sequence
TCGGTCTCCTGGCGCCAATTGGTGCGGCAATTGATAATAACGAAAATGTCTTTTAATGATCTGGGTATAA
TGAGGAATTTTCCGAACGTTTTTACTTTATATATATATATACATGTAACATATATTCTATACGCTATAGA
GAAAGGAAATTTTTCAATTAAAAAAAAAATAGAGAAAGAGTTTCACTTCTTGATTATCGCTAACACTAAT
GGTTGAAGTACTGCTACTTTAATTTTATGCTGTGAGACCAGACCAATAAAAAACGCCCGGCGGCAACCGA
GCGTTCTGAACAAATCCAGATGGAGTTCTGAGGTCATTACTGGATCTATCAACAGGAGTCCAAGCGAGCT
CGATATCAAATTACGCCCCGCCCTGCCACTCATCGCAGTACTGTTGTAATTCATTAAGCATTCTGCCGAC
ATGGAAGCCATCACAAACGGCATGATGAACCTGAATCGCCAGCGGCATCAGCACCTTGTCGCCTTGCGTA
TAATATTTGCCCATGGTGAAAACGGGGGCGAAGAAGTTGTCCATATTGGCCACGTTTAAATCAAAACTGG
TGAAACTCACCCAGGGATTGGCTGAAACGAAAAACATATTCTCAATAAACCCTTTAGGGAAATAGGCCAG
GTTTTCACCGTAACACGCCACATCTTGCGAATATATGTGTAGAAACTGCCGGAAATCGTCGTGGTATTCA
CTCCAGAGCGATGAAAACGTTTCAGTTTGCTCATGGAAAACGGTGTAACAAGGGTGAACACTATCCCATA
TCACCAGCTCACCGTCTTTCATTGCCATACGAAATTCCGGATGAGCATTCATCAGGCGGGCAAGAATGTG
AATAAAGGCCGGATAAAACTTGTGCTTATTTTTCTTTACGGTCTTTAAAAAGGCCGTAATATCCAGCTGA
ACGGTCTGGTTATAGGTACATTGAGCAACTGACTGAAATGCCTCAAAATGTTCTTTACGATGCCATTGGG
ATATATCAACGGTGGTATATCCAGTGATTTTTTTCTCCATTTTAGCTTCCTTAGCTCCTGAAAATCTCGA
TAACTCAAAAAATACGCCCGGTAGTGATCTTATTTCATTATGGTGAAAGTTGGAACCTCTTACGTGCCCG
ATCAATCATGACCAAAATCCCTTAACGTGAGTTTTCGTTCCACTGAGCGTCAGACCCCGTAGAAAAGATC
AAAGGATCTTCTTGAGATCCTTTTTTTCTGCGCGTAATCTGCTGCTTGCAAACAAAAAAACCACCGCTAC
CAGCGGTGGTTTGTTTGCCGGATCAAGAGCTACCAACTCTTTTTCCGAAGGTAACTGGCTTCAGCAGAGC
GCAGATACCAAATACTGTTCTTCTAGTGTAGCCGTAGTTAGGCCACCACTTCAAGAACTCTGTAGCACCG
CCTACATACCTCGCTCTGCTAATCCTGTTACCAGTGGCTGCTGCCAGTGGCGATAAGTCGTGTCTTACCG
GGTTGGACTCAAGACGATAGTTACCGGATAAGGCGCAGCGGTCGGGCTGAACGGGGGGTTCGTGCACACA
GCCCAGCTTGGAGCGAACGACCTACACCGAACTGAGATACCTACAGCGTGAGCTATGAGAAAGCGCCACG
CTTCCCGAAGGGAGAAAGGCGGACAGGTATCCGGTAAGCGGCAGGGTCGGAACAGGAGAGCGCACGAGGG
AGCTTCCAGGGGGAAACGCCTGGTATCTTTATAGTCCTGTCGGGTTTCGCCACCTCTGACTTGAGCGTCG
ATTTTTGTGATGCTCGTCAGGGGGGCGGAGCCTATGGAAAAACGCCAGCAACGCGGCCTTTTTACGGTTC
CTGGCCTTTTGCTGGCCTTTTGCTCACATGTTCTTTCCTGCGTTATCCCCTGATTCTGTGGATAACCGTA
G
Features (pLannotate 1.2.2; 4 found; start..end, strand, type, name):
    256..290     -  terminator     lambda t0 terminator: minimal transcription terminator from phage lambda (Scholtissek and Grosse, 1987)
    364..1020    -  CDS            cat: CAT_ECOLX - Experimental evidence at protein level: Swiss-Prot protein existence level 1. This enzyme is an effector of chloramphenicol resistance in bacteria. From Escherichia coli. This protein is used as a marker in many commonly used cloning vectors, such as pACYC184.
   1021..1118    -  promoter       cat promoter: promoter of the E. coli cat gene encoding chloramphenicol acetyltransferase
   1202..1790    +  rep_origin     ori: high-copy-number ColE1/pMB1/pBR322/pUC origin of replication
