[The description below was written by a language model from this plasmid's Addgene catalogue record and pLannotate feature annotations shown in this document.]
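Description:
pYTK062 is a small (about 1.9 kb) part-storage plasmid from a modular yeast toolkit (YTK) for multipart Golden Gate-style assembly. It is built on the pYTK001 part entry backbone and is catalogued as a bacterial vector, but it serves only to hold and propagate a single DNA part in E. coli rather than to express anything there. The annotated backbone is minimal: a high-copy ColE1/pUC-type origin of replication and a chloramphenicol acetyltransferase (cat) gene driven by its native cat promoter and followed by the phage lambda t0 terminator, giving chloramphenicol selection.

The payload is tSSA1, the transcription terminator of the Saccharomyces cerevisiae SSA1 gene, formatted as a Type 4b part. In this toolkit the Type 4 position (the terminator slot following a coding sequence) can be split into two subparts. A 4b terminator is used when a Type 4a part, a further coding sequence such as a C-terminal fusion, has been placed ahead of it. The part was inserted into the entry vector through BsmBI sites that were destroyed in the process. In the toolkit's design, a second Type IIS enzyme then releases the part with position-specific overhangs for assembly, although the record does not describe these sites. The automated feature table annotates only the backbone elements. The terminator insert is not called as a feature and presumably lies in the unannotated region of the sequence.

The plasmid is typically combined with promoter, coding sequence and other typed parts from the same collection to assemble yeast transcriptional units in a defined order.
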