Addgene plasmid #65169: pYTK062
Purpose: Encodes tSSA1 as a Type 4b part to be used in the Dueber YTK system
Depositing lab: John Dueber. Depositing organization: University of California, Berkeley. Publication: A Highly Characterized Yeast Toolkit for Modular, Multipart Assembly. Lee ME, DeLoache WC, Cervantes B, Dueber JE. ACS Synth Biol. 2015 Apr 14. 10.1021/sb500366v PubMed 25871405.
Backbone
  Vector backbone: pYTK001
  Vector type: Bacterial Expression
Growth in bacteria
  Bacterial resistance: Chloramphenicol, 25 μg/mL
  Growth temperature: 37°C
  Growth strain: DH10B
  Copy number: High Copy
Gene/Insert
  Gene/Insert name: tSSA1
  Species: S. cerevisiae (budding yeast)
  Cloning method: Restriction Enzyme; 5′ cloning site BsmBI (destroyed during cloning); 3′ cloning site BsmBI (destroyed during cloning)
Terms and licenses: Academic/Nonprofit Terms; Industry Terms: Not Available to Industry
Depositor comments: Type 4b parts are terminators used when a type 4a has been included as a coding sequence. For more information, please visit the supplemental information in PMID:25871405.
How to cite: pYTK062 was a gift from John Dueber (Addgene plasmid # 65169 ; http://n2t.net/addgene:65169 ; RRID:Addgene_65169)
