>Addgene plasmid #65169 | pYTK062 | addgene partial sequence | sequence record 112731 | CAT-F 5'-GTTTGTGATGGCTTCCATGTC-3'
GAGTGGCAGGGCGGGGCGTAATTTGATATCGAGCTCGCTTGGACTCCTGTTGATAGATCCAGTAATGACC
TCAGAACTCCATCTGGATTTGTTCAGAACGCTCGGTTGCCGCCGGGCGTTTTTTATTGGTCTGGTCTCAC
AGCATAAAATTAAAGTAGCAGTACTTCAACCATTAGTGTTAGCGATAATCAAGAAGTGAAACTCTTTCTC
TATTTTTTTTTTAATTGAAAAATTTCCTTTCTCTATAGCGTATAGAATATATGTTACATGTATATATATA
TATAAAGTAAAAACGTTCGGAAAATTCCTCATTATACCCAGATCATTAAAAGACATTTTCGTTATTATCA
ATTGCCGCACCAATTGGCGCCAGGAGACCGACTACGGTTATCCACAGAATCAGGGGATAACGCAGGAAAG
AACATGTGAGCAAAAGGCCAGCAAAAGGCCAGGAACCGTAAAAAGGCCGCGTTGCTGGCGTTTTTCCATA
GGCTCCGCCCCCCTGACGAGCATCACAAAAATCGACGCTCAAGTCAGAGGTGGCGAAACCCGACAGGACT
ATAAAGATACCAGGCGTTTCCCCCTGGAAGCTCCCTCGTGCGCTCTCCTGTTCCGACCCTGCCGCTTACC
GGATACCTGTCCGCCTTTCTCCCTTCGGGAAGCGTGGCGCTTTCTCATAGCTCACGCTGTAGGTATCTCA
GTTCGGTGTAGGTCGTTCGCTCCAAGCTGGGCTGTGTGCACGAACCCCCCGTTCAGCCCGACCGCTGCGC
CTTATCCGGTAACTATCGTCTTGAGTCCAACCCGGTAAGACACGACTTATCGCCACTGGCAGCAGCCACT
GGTAACAGGATTAGCAGAGCGAGGTATGTAGGCGGTGCTACAGAG
