>Addgene plasmid #65169 | pYTK062 | addgene partial sequence | sequence record 218296 | pRS414-R 5'-CACCTCTGACTTGAGCGTCG-3'
GCCAGCAACGCGGCCTTTTTACGGTTCCTGGCCTTTTGCTGGCCTTTTGCTCACATGTTCTTTCCTGCGT
TATCCCCTGATTCTGTGGATAACCGTAGTCGGTCTCCTGGCGCCAATTGGTGCGGCAATTGATAATAACG
AAAATGTCTTTTAATGATCTGGGTATAATGAGGAATTTTCCGAACGTTTTTACTTTATATATATATATAC
ATGTAACATATATTCTATACGCTATAGAGAAAGGAAATTTTTCAATTAAAAAAAAAATAGAGAAAGAGTT
TCACTTCTTGATTATCGCTAACACTAATGGTTGAAGTACTGCTACTTTAATTTTATGCTGTGAGACCAGA
CCAATAAAAAACGCCCGGCGGCAACCGAGCGTTCTGAACAAATCCAGATGGAGTTCTGAGGTCATTACTG
GATCTATCAACAGGAGTCCAAGCGAGCTCGATATCAAATTACGCCCCGCCCTGCCACTCATCGCAGTACT
GTTGTAATTCATTAAGCATTCTGCCGACATGGAAGCCATCACAAACGGCATGATGAACCTGAATCGCCAG
CGGCATCAGCACCTTGTCGCCTTGCGTATAATATTTGCCCATGGTGAAAACGGGGGCGAAGAAGTTGTCC
ATATTGGCCACGTTTAAATCAAAACTGGTGAAACTCACCCAGGGATTGGCTGAAACGAAAAACATATTCT
CAATAAACCCTTTAGGGAAATAGGCCAGGTTTTCACCGTAACACGCCACATCTTGCGAATATATGTGTAG
AAACTGCCGGAAATCGTCGTGGTATTCACTCCAGA
